>Addgene plasmid #29293 | pEMS1701 | addgene partial sequence | sequence record 36962 | LacZ-R 5'-GACAGTATCGGCCTCAGGAA-3'
CCAGGCAAAGCGCCATTCGCCATTCAGGCTGCGCAACTGTTGGGAAGGGCGATCGGTGCGGGCCTCTTCG
CTATTACGCCAGCTGGCGAAAGGGGGATGTGCTGCAAGGCGATTAAGTTGGGTAACGCCAGGGTTTTCCC
AGTCACGACGTTGTAAAACGACGGGATCCGCCATGGTGGCGGAAGTTCCTATACCTTTTGAAGAATAGGA
ACTTCGGAATAGGAACTTCCTGTGGAGAGAAAGGCAAAGTGGATGTCAGTAAGACCAATAGGTGCCTATC
AGAAACGCAAGAGTCTTCTCTGTCTCGACAAGCCCAGTTTCTATTGGTCTCCTTAAACCTGTCTTGTAAC
CTTGATACTTACGGCGCGCCACGCGTCTGCTGCAGCCTCCTCCAGACGCGCCGCCGCCTCCGGTTGCTGC
ACCCAGCTCGGAGCCCGCAGTTTTCACCGGGGATGGAGGAGAGGGGGAGCGGGGAGCCGGGGGCTCAGCC
AATCAGAGGCGGAGATTGGGGGAGAAAGGACGGCAGGGTGGGGTGGGGGGTGGGGAAGGAAGAGAAGGCG
GTCCCGCATTGGTGTGAGAGTGGCAGGTTGCGGCGGAAGGGGGCCCTCACCCTGTGGCTGGCAGGCCTGG
CCAGGGACGGGAGGGTTCGGGACCCCGGGGATCAGGGTGCGGCAGCCCAAAGAACATTATCCTCCTCCCT
GAGCCCCGCAATGGTTGTTCCCCTTTTAAGGCTTTAACCCTTTCTTCTGACCTATTCTTCAGGAGTCTGT
GGGAAAACCAAAGTGTAAGAGGTGCAGGATGCAGGCCGGGAGCGCCCACGCCTCCACATTTCCTTTTCAG
CTGGAGCCCACCTCCTCCGG
