[The description below was written by a language model from this plasmid's Addgene catalogue record.]
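Description:
pEMS1701 is a Pleiades Promoter Project construct built on the large pEMS1313 backbone (about 18.8 kb without insert) and designed to test a human MiniPromoter for its ability to drive region-selective expression in the brain and eye. It is maintained in E. coli as a high-copy plasmid under ampicillin selection. The record does not include a feature table, so the origin of replication and any other backbone elements that account for its size, such as genomic targeting sequences, are not described here.

The insert is Ple229, a 1,526 bp MiniPromoter assembled from regulatory sequence of the human THY1 gene (also known as CD90, encoding the Thy-1 membrane glycoprotein precursor), cloned by restriction enzymes between SacI and MluI sites. It sits upstream of a backbone-encoded reporter cassette listed as Intron-LacZ-NLS: an intron, which generally improves processing and expression of transgene transcripts, followed by lacZ encoding beta-galactosidase with a nuclear localization signal, so that any reporter activity concentrates in the nuclei of expressing cells and can be scored histochemically. In this arrangement the candidate promoter alone is responsible for reporter transcription, making the staining pattern a direct readout of promoter specificity.

For this particular construct the outcome was negative: the catalogue notes that LacZ reporter expression was not detected in the brain or eye. pEMS1701 is therefore mainly useful as a documented non-expressing design within the MiniPromoter collection, as a comparison for other THY1-derived or related promoter designs, or as a source of the Ple229 element.
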