Addgene plasmid #29293: pEMS1701
Purpose: Expression of the reporter gene was not detected in the brain and eye using LacZ.
Depositing lab: Elizabeth Simpson. Depositing organization: University of British Columbia. Publication: A regulatory toolbox of MiniPromoters to drive selective expression in the brain. Portales-Casamar E, Swanson DJ, Liu L, de Leeuw CN, Banks KG, Ho Sui SJ, Fulton DL, Ali J, Amirabbasi M, Arenillas DJ, Babyak N, Black SF, Bonaguro RJ, Brauer E, Candido TR, Castellarin M, Chen J, Chen Y, Cheng JC, Chopra V, Docking TR, Dreolini L, D'Souza CA, Flynn EK, Glenn R, Hatakka K, Hearty TG, Imanian B, Jiang S, Khorasan-zadeh S, Komljenovic I, Laprise S, Liao NY, Lim JS, Lithwick S, Liu F, Liu J, Lu M, McConechy M, McLeod AJ, Milisavljevic M, Mis J, O'Connor K, Palma B, Palmquist DL, Schmouth JF, Swanson MI, Tam B, Ticoll A, Turner JL, Varhol R, Vermeulen J, Watkins RF, Wilson G, Wong BK, Wong SH, Wong TY, Yang GS, Ypsilanti AR, Jones SJ, Holt RA, Goldowitz D, Wasserman WW, Simpson EM. Proc Natl Acad Sci U S A. 2010 Sep 21. 107(38):16589-94. 10.1073/pnas.1009158107 PubMed 20807748.
Backbone
  Vector backbone: pEMS1313
  Backbone size w/o insert (bp): 18843
  Vector type: Pleiades Promoter Project [sic, Pleaides Plieades]
Growth in bacteria
  Bacterial resistance: Ampicillin, 100 μg/mL
  Growth temperature: 37°C
  Growth strain: DH5alpha
  Growth instructions: DH10B
  Copy number: High Copy
Gene/Insert
  Gene/Insert name: Ple229 (alt names: THY1; Thy-1 membrane glycoprotein precursor)
  Species: H. sapiens (human)
  Insert size (bp): 1526
  Entrez Gene: THY1 (a.k.a. CD90, CDw90)
  Tag / fusion protein: Intron-LacZ-NLS (C terminal on backbone)
  Cloning method: Restriction Enzyme; 5′ cloning site SacI (unknown if destroyed); 3′ cloning site MluI (unknown if destroyed)
  Sequencing primers: 5′ Unknown
Terms and licenses: Academic/Nonprofit Terms; Industry Terms
How to cite: pEMS1701 was a gift from Elizabeth Simpson (Addgene plasmid # 29293 ; http://n2t.net/addgene:29293 ; RRID:Addgene_29293)
